Addgene plasmid #110054: AAV-P(Cry1)-forward-intron336-Venus-NLS-D2
Purpose: Cry1 transcription fluorescence reporter
Depositing lab: Eric Erquan Zhang. Depositing organization: National Institute of Biological Sciences, Beijing. Publication: Long-term in vivo recording of circadian rhythms in brains of freely moving mice. Mei L, Fan Y, Lv X, Welsh DK, Zhan C, Zhang EE. Proc Natl Acad Sci U S A. 2018 Apr 2. pii: 1717735115. doi: 10.1073/pnas.1717735115. PubMed 29610316.
Backbone
  Vector backbone: aav2
  Backbone size w/o insert (bp): 4171
  Total vector size (bp): 7688
  Vector type: Mammalian Expression, AAV
Growth in bacteria
  Bacterial resistance: Ampicillin, 100 μg/mL
  Growth temperature: 37°C
  Growth strain: NEB Stable
  Copy number: High Copy
Gene/Insert
  Gene/Insert name: Cry1 promoter and Venus (alt name: Cry1 intron336)
  Species: M. musculus (mouse)
  Entrez Gene: Cry1 (a.k.a. Phll1)
  Promoter: Cry1
  Tag / fusion protein: NLS-D2 (C terminal on insert)
  Cloning method: Gibson Cloning
  Sequencing primers: 5′ Unknown
Terms and licenses: Academic/Nonprofit Terms; Industry Terms: Not Available to Industry
Depositor comments: This plasmid was generated based on a plasmid from the laboratory of Hiroki Ueda. Please also include the following citation when using this plasmid: Delay in Feedback Repression by Cryptochrome 1 Is Required for Circadian Clock Function. Ukai-Tadenuma, Maki et al. Cell, Volume 144, Issue 2, 268 – 281.
How to cite: AAV-P(Cry1)-forward-intron336-Venus-NLS-D2 was a gift from Eric Erquan Zhang (Addgene plasmid # 110054 ; http://n2t.net/addgene:110054 ; RRID:Addgene_110054)
