[The description below was written by a language model from this plasmid's Addgene catalogue record and pLannotate feature annotations shown in this document.]
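Description:
AAV-P(Cry1)-forward-intron336-Venus-NLS-D2 is an AAV2-based transfer plasmid of about 7.7 kb for mammalian expression, built as a fluorescent reporter of mouse Cry1 transcription. It is propagated in E. coli through a high-copy ColE1/pUC-type origin with ampicillin selection (AmpR under its own bla promoter), and the backbone also carries an f1/M13 phage origin. AAV2 inverted terminal repeats flank the expression cassette so that it can be packaged into recombinant AAV. In the repository's partial NGS record the left ITR is detected only as short fragments, whereas the depositor sequence shows it intact; the two records otherwise agree closely.

The payload is driven by the Cry1 promoter. This promoter is not annotated by the automated tool but presumably occupies the unannotated stretch between the left ITR and the first lox site. The name and catalogue fields also indicate a Cry1 intronic element ("intron336"), whose position is likewise not annotated. Downstream lie a chimeric intron and an mVenus coding sequence fused at its C-terminus to an SV40 nuclear localization signal and the mouse ornithine decarboxylase degradation domain (D2). Nuclear targeting concentrates the signal, while the short protein half-life lets fluorescence follow changes in promoter activity. Short FLAG, TEV, T7 and SP6 matches upstream of mVenus look like cloning remnants, and the record does not explain them.

The reporter segment is bracketed by oppositely oriented lox2272 and loxP pairs, a DIO/FLEX-style arrangement. Here the cassette already sits in the forward, expressible orientation, so Cre would be expected to invert it. WPRE and an hGH polyadenylation signal complete the transcript. The associated publication concerns long-term in vivo recording of circadian rhythms in the brains of freely moving mice.
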