Features (pLannotate 1.2.2; 27 found; start..end, strand, type, name):
      1..141     -  repeat_region  AAV2 ITR: inverted terminal repeat of adeno-associated virus serotype 2 inverted
   1733..1766    +  protein_bind   lox2272: Cre-mediated recombination occurs in the 8-bp core sequence (GGATACTT). lox2272 sites are compatible with each other, but incompatible with loxP or loxN sites (Lee and Saito, 1988). Cre recombinase
   1767..1816    -  intron         β-globin intron (fragment): internally truncated intron from human β-globin
   1817..1850    +  protein_bind   loxP: Cre-mediated recombination occurs in the 8-bp core sequence (GCATACAT). Cre recombinase
   1910..2042    +  intron         chimeric intron: chimera between introns from human β-globin and immunoglobulin heavy chain genes
   2087..2105    +  promoter       T7 promoter: promoter for bacteriophage T7 RNA polymerase
   2111..2129    +  promoter       SP6 promoter: promoter for bacteriophage SP6 RNA polymerase
   2179..2199    +  CDS            FLAG (fragment): FLAG® epitope tag, followed by an enterokinase cleavage site
   2590..2642    +  CDS            3xFLAG (fragment): three tandem FLAG® epitope tags, followed by an enterokinase cleavage site
   2746..2766    +  CDS            TEV site: tobacco etch virus (TEV) protease recognition and cleavage site
   2776..3489    +  CDS            mVenus: mVenus is a basic (constitutively fluorescent) yellow fluorescent protein published in 2006, derived from Aequorea victoria. It is reported to be a rapidly-maturing monomer with moderate acid sensitivity.
   3493..3513    +  CDS            SV40 NLS: nuclear localization signal of SV40 (simian virus 40) large T antigen
   3532..3660    +  CDS            d2EYFP (fragment): EYFP destabilized by residues 422-461 of mouse ornithine decarboxylase, giving an in vivo half-life of ~2 hours mammalian codon-optimized
   3673..3706    -  protein_bind   lox2272: Cre-mediated recombination occurs in the 8-bp core sequence (GGATACTT). lox2272 sites are compatible with each other, but incompatible with loxP or loxN sites (Lee and Saito, 1988). Cre recombinase
   3707..3756    -  intron         β-globin intron (fragment): internally truncated intron from human β-globin
   3757..3790    -  protein_bind   loxP: Cre-mediated recombination occurs in the 8-bp core sequence (GCATACAT). Cre recombinase
   3791..3815    +  misc_feature   MCS (fragment): pBluescript multiple cloning site
   3815..4403    +  misc_feature   WPRE: woodchuck hepatitis virus posttranscriptional regulatory element
   4435..4911    +  polyA_signal   hGH poly(A) signal: human growth hormone polyadenylation signal
   4951..5091    +  repeat_region  AAV2 ITR: inverted terminal repeat of adeno-associated virus serotype 2 inverted
   5096..5147    -  misc_feature   bom (fragment): basis of mobility region from pBR322
   5166..5546    +  rep_origin     M13 ori (sequence partly withheld): M13 bacteriophage origin of replication; arrow indicates direction of (+) strand synthesis
   5622..5671    -  misc_feature   bom (fragment): basis of mobility region from pBR322
   5773..5808    -  CDS            rop (fragment): Rop protein, which maintains plasmids at low copy number; rop
   5903..6007    +  promoter       AmpR promoter: bla
   6008..6868    +  CDS            AmpR: β-lactamase; bla; confers resistance to ampicillin, carbenicillin, and related antibiotics
   7039..7627    +  rep_origin     ori: high-copy-number ColE1/pMB1/pBR322/pUC origin of replication
>Addgene plasmid #110054 | AAV-P(Cry1)-forward-intron336-Venus-NLS-D2 | depositor full sequence | sequence record 207038 | AAV-P(Cry1)-forward-intron336-Venus-NLS-D2 sequence 7688 bps
CCTGCAGGCAGCTGCGCGCTCGCTCGCTCACTGAGGCCGCCCGGGCAAAGCCCGGGCGTCGGGCGACCTT
TGGTCGCCCGGCCTCAGTGAGCGAGCGAGCGCGCAGAGAGGGAGTGGCCAACTCCATCACTAGGGGTTCC
TGCGGCCGCACGCGTGTAAAGATGCACATGTGGCCCTGTGTTCTCATTAGACTTCAATTGCTTTGATAAA
ACATCATGAGCAAAAGCAACTTGGCCAGGAAGGAAGGGGTTTGTTGCCGTTTACAGTTAATAATCCATCG
TGGGGAGAAGTCAGGGCAGAAATTCAAAGCAGAAACCTGGAGATAGAGGGCTGAAGCAGAAGCCATGGAG
GAAAGCCGTTTTGGTTCCCTGTGGCTTCCTCAGCCTGCTTCCATATACAACCCGCCTAGGGCTACCAGCC
TAATGGTGGCGCCACACACACTGGTCGGGTCCTTCCACATCACTCATTAATCAAGAAAGTGCCCAGACTT
CCCTACAGGCAACCTGATGGAAGTCTTTACTACAATTAAGGTTCCTCTTCCCATTTAACTTCAGTTGAAG
AAAAAAAAAAAAAAAAAAAAAAAAAGCAAAGCAAAAAGCCCAAAAACCTAATCAAAATACCTTCTAAACT
ACACTTCATGTAATAGATTAGAGTTGATAAATTGACGATGTATCTACAGTATTATGAAATGCTGAATATC
TGAGATCGGACCTGTCTTCTCCAGAGCTTGGGCAAAGGTGCCCGCCCCAAACAGTAAAAAAGGCTAACGG
CGTGATTTCTGCTCCTTTCAGAGCAGGGGACTCCGATTAACACCTGATTGAAGCTGGGTGAGAGGCAGGA
CTGTGCCTCGGTTGCCTCTCACCCAGCCCAGCAATAACTCTCAGGGCACACGGAACTGGCTTCAGACCTT
CCACACAACCCATAGGAAGAGCCCTGGGCGCGCTCCCGCGTCCTAGCCTCTTCTCTTCCACCGCGAGAGC
GCAGCGCACGCGCGCCGTGCCCGGCAGAGCGCGCGCCCGCGAGCTCCCCGCAGCCCCGTGCTCATCCGGG
TCCCCGCGAGCCTCGGCCAATGGAGGCGGCTCCCGGCCCCGGGAGCAGAACTATGCCTCCTCCCCCTTCT
CGCGGCCTGTGGCCCCCGCGAGCGGCCTGGGGCTCAGGAGACCCGCAGAGGCTGCGAGTCCGGATCCCAC
GCGAGAACTCAGGTCGTGAGCGCCCAGCGATCGCAACCGGTCCCGAAGCACCGGGCGCGGCGGCGCACGC
GGGGGTCTGAGCCAGTGTAGTAAACACACTTCAGAAACGTGAGGTGCCGGTGGTCACGTGGGGTGCATGC
CGCCCAATGAGAAGCCGGGGGCGGGGCGGAGGCCGCTGACGCGGCGGAGTCACCCGGGCAGCCTCGGGAC
CGGTGACCGGCAGGCGAGCGTCCCGCGGCCTGGAGCTCTAGCCCGCGCTCTCCGAGCTCGCTGCCCACTC
CGGGACGCACAGGCCGCGTCGCGCGGAGGCCGCGTGAGCTCGTGTCCGTTCGTGGAGGCCGCCTCGGGCG
CGCCACCGTCTCCTCGCGGGTCGCCTCGGTTGGGCGAGGTTTCCGTGACGAGCCTCCCGGGGCTGCTGCG
ACCAGCCCGGGCCGTCGTGGCGGCTCGGGCCCCGCGCGCTCGCTTGCGCTCCGGGGGTCTCAGGCCCTGG
AAGGTATGCGTGTCCTCCGGACGAGATCTGCGATCTAAGTGTCGACTCCGGAATAACTTCGTATAGGATA
CTTTATACGAAGTTATGCAGAATGGTAGCTGGATTGTAGCTGCTATTAGCAATATGAAACCTCTTAATAA
CTTCGTATAGCATACATTATACGAAGTTATGGCTGCAGTAACTATAACGGTCCTAAGGTAGCGAAAGTTG
GTCGTGAGGCACTGGGCAGGTAAGTATCAAGGTTACAAGACAGGTTTAAGGAGACCAATAGAAACTGGGC
TTGTCGAGACAGAGAAGACTCTTGCGTTTCTGATAGGCACCTATTGGTCTTACTGACATCCACTTTGCCT
TTCTCTCCACAGGTGTCCACTCCCAGTTCAATTACAGCTCTTAAGGCTAGAGTACTTAATACGACTCACT
ATAGGCTAGCATTTAGGTGACACTATAGAATACAAGCTACTTGTTCTTTTTGCACTCGAAGGAGAGGCCA
CCATGGACTACAAGGATGACGATGACAAGAATTACCCTGTTATCCCTAATCGAGATGGTTGTTATGACAC
AGTGTAGAAACTATGGCATAGGACAGATGACTGTGTTATATGAATTCATAATGTCTTGTTTTCAGTAGCA
GTGGGATTATGTTGTATCTTGCCATTGCCTTTTTCAGACTATTTTATAGACAGAACTAGAAATACTAGTT
ATATAAGCTGTCCTAGCACAGACTAGAAAGTAGGTCATTGTGATGGGAGTATGCTAAACCACCCACTGGT
TGCTATAGCGATGACCTACTTTAGAAACTATTTCTGTTGATTCATGTTGAAATCATCTTTTGGAAGTGGC
ATAAGGAAGTTACTACATGTACGTTTTTATAGTAGTAAAAGGTAGAGCTGTCAAGAGGTACCCACCATGG
ACTACAAAGACCATGACGGTGATTATAAAGATCATGACATCGACTACAAGGACGATGACGATAAGGGTGG
AGCGGCCGCAGCTAGCGGCCTGAACGATATTTTCGAAGCTCAGAAAATAGAGTGGCATGAGGGATCGGCA
GGCGGTTCAGGATCCGAAAACCTGTATTTTCAGGGCCCTGCAGGTGTGAGCAAGGGCGAGGAGCTGTTCA
CCGGGGTGGTGCCCATCCTGGTCGAGCTGGACGGCGACGTAAACGGCCACAAGTTCAGCGTGTCCGGCGA
GGGCGAGGGCGATGCCACCTACGGCAAGCTGACCCTGAAGTTGATCTGCACCACCGGCAAGCTGCCCGTG
CCCTGGCCCACCCTCGTGACCACCCTCGGCTACGGCCTGCAGTGCTTCGCCCGCTACCCCGACCACATGA
AGCAGCACGACTTCTTCAAGTCCGCCATGCCCGAAGGCTACGTCCAGGAGCGCACCATCTTCTTCAAGGA
CGACGGCAACTACAAGACCCGCGCCGAGGTGAAGTTCGAGGGCGACACCCTGGTGAACCGCATCGAGCTG
AAGGGCATCGACTTCAAGGAGGACGGCAACATCCTGGGGCACAAGCTGGAGTACAACTACAACAGCCACA
ACGTCTATATCACCGCCGACAAGCAGAAGAACGGCATCAAGGCAAACTTCAAGATCCGCCACAACATCGA
GGACGGCGGCGTGCAGCTCGCCGACCACTACCAGCAGAACACCCCCATCGGCGACGGCCCCGTGCTGCTG
CCCGACAACCACTACCTGAGCTACCAGTCCAAACTGAGCAAAGACCCCAACGAGAAGCGCGATCACATGG
TCCTGCTGGAGTTCGTGACCGCCGCCGGGATCACTCTCGGCATGGACGAGCTGTACAAGCCTCCAAAAAA
GAAGAGAAAGGTAGAAGACCCCGTGAATTCTAAGCTTAGCCATGGCTTCCCGCCGGAGGTGGAGGAGCAG
GATGATGGCACGCTGCCCATGTCTTGTGCCCAGGAGAGCGGGATGGACCGTCACCCTGCAGCCTGTGCTT
CTGCTAGGATCAATGTGTAGGGATCCGCTAGCATAACTTCGTATAAAGTATCCTATACGAAGTTATTTGC
CTTAACCCAGAAATTATCACTGTTATTCTTTAGAATGGTGCAAAGAATAACTTCGTATAATGTATGCTAT
ACGAAGTTATGAATTCGATATCAAGCTTATCGATAATCAACCTCTGGATTACAAAATTTGTGAAAGATTG
ACTGGTATTCTTAACTATGTTGCTCCTTTTACGCTATGTGGATACGCTGCTTTAATGCCTTTGTATCATG
CTATTGCTTCCCGTATGGCTTTCATTTTCTCCTCCTTGTATAAATCCTGGTTGCTGTCTCTTTATGAGGA
GTTGTGGCCCGTTGTCAGGCAACGTGGCGTGGTGTGCACTGTGTTTGCTGACGCAACCCCCACTGGTTGG
GGCATTGCCACCACCTGTCAGCTCCTTTCCGGGACTTTCGCTTTCCCCCTCCCTATTGCCACGGCGGAAC
TCATCGCCGCCTGCCTTGCCCGCTGCTGGACAGGGGCTCGGCTGTTGGGCACTGACAATTCCGTGGTGTT
GTCGGGGAAATCATCGTCCTTTCCTTGGCTGCTCGCCTATGTTGCCACCTGGATTCTGCGCGGGACGTCC
TTCTGCTACGTCCCTTCGGCCCTCAATCCAGCGGACCTTCCTTCCCGCGGCCTGCTGCCGGCTCTGCGGC
CTCTTCCGCGTCTTCGCCTTCGCCCTCAGACGAGTCGGATCTCCCTTTGGGCCGCCTCCCCGCATCGATA
CCGAGCGCTGCTCGAGAGATCTACGGGTGGCATCCCTGTGACCCCTCCCCAGTGCCTCTCCTGGCCCTGG
AAGTTGCCACTCCAGTGCCCACCAGCCTTGTCCTAATAAAATTAAGTTGCATCATTTTGTCTGACTAGGT
GTCCTTCTATAATATTATGGGGTGGAGGGGGGTGGTATGGAGCAAGGGGCAAGTTGGGAAGACAACCTGT
AGGGCCTGCGGGGTCTATTGGGAACCAAGCTGGAGTGCAGTGGCACAATCTTGGCTCACTGCAATCTCCG
CCTCCTGGGTTCAAGCGATTCTCCTGCCTCAGCCTCCCGAGTTGTTGGGATTCCAGGCATGCATGACCAG
GCTCAGCTAATTTTTGTTTTTTTGGTAGAGACGGGGTTTCACCATATTGGCCAGGCTGGTCTCCAACTCC
TAATCTCAGGTGATCTACCCACCTTGGCCTCCCAAATTGCTGGGATTACAGGCGTGAACCACTGCTCCCT
TCCCTGTCCTTCTGATTTTGTAGGTAACCACGTGCGGACCGAGCGGCCGCAGGAACCCCTAGTGATGGAG
TTGGCCACTCCCTCTCTGCGCGCTCGCTCGCTCACTGAGGCCGGGCGACCAAAGGTCGCCCGACGCCCGG
GCTTTGCCCGGGCGGCCTCAGTGAGCGAGCGAGCGCGCAGCTGCCTGCAGGGGCGCCTGATGCGGTATTT
TCTCCTTACGCATCTGTGCGGTATTTCACACCGCATA
[142 nt withheld, positions 5148-5289]
C
[141 nt withheld, positions 5291-5431]
CCTTTGACGTTGGAGTCCACGTTCTTT
[37 nt withheld, positions 5459-5495]
ACCCTATCTCGGGCTATTCTTTTGATTTATAAGGGATTTTGCCGATTTCGGCCTATTGGTTAAAAAATGA
GCTGATTTAACAAAAATTTAACGCGAATTTTAACAAAATATTAACGTTTACAATTTTATGGTGCACTCTC
AGTACAATCTGCTCTGATGCCGCATAGTTAAGCCAGCCCCGACACCCGCCAACACCCGCTGACGCGCCCT
GACGGGCTTGTCTGCTCCCGGCATCCGCTTACAGACAAGCTGTGACCGTCTCCGGGAGCTGCATGTGTCA
GAGGTTTTCACCGTCATCACCGAAACGCGCGAGACGAAAGGGCCTCGTGATACGCCTATTTTTATAGGTT
AATGTCATGATAATAATGGTTTCTTAGACGTCAGGTGGCACTTTTCGGGGAAATGTGCGCGGAACCCCTA
TTTGTTTATTTTTCTAAATACATTCAAATATGTATCCGCTCATGAGACAATAACCCTGATAAATGCTTCA
ATAATATTGAAAAAGGAAGAGTATGAGTATTCAACATTTCCGTGTCGCCCTTATTCCCTTTTTTGCGGCA
TTTTGCCTTCCTGTTTTTGCTCACCCAGAAACGCTGGTGAAAGTAAAAGATGCTGAAGATCAGTTGGGTG
CACGAGTGGGTTACATCGAACTGGATCTCAACAGCGGTAAGATCCTTGAGAGTTTTCGCCCCGAAGAACG
TTTTCCAATGATGAGCACTTTTAAAGTTCTGCTATGTGGCGCGGTATTATCCCGTATTGACGCCGGGCAA
GAGCAACTCGGTCGCCGCATACACTATTCTCAGAATGACTTGGTTGAGTACTCACCAGTCACAGAAAAGC
ATCTTACGGATGGCATGACAGTAAGAGAATTATGCAGTGCTGCCATAACCATGAGTGATAACACTGCGGC
CAACTTACTTCTGACAACGATCGGAGGACCGAAGGAGCTAACCGCTTTTTTGCACAACATGGGGGATCAT
GTAACTCGCCTTGATCGTTGGGAACCGGAGCTGAATGAAGCCATACCAAACGACGAGCGTGACACCACGA
TGCCTGTAGCAATGGCAACAACGTTGCGCAAACTATTAACTGGCGAACTACTTACTCTAGCTTCCCGGCA
ACAATTAATAGACTGGATGGAGGCGGATAAAGTTGCAGGACCACTTCTGCGCTCGGCCCTTCCGGCTGGC
TGGTTTATTGCTGATAAATCTGGAGCCGGTGAGCGTGGGTCTCGCGGTATCATTGCAGCACTGGGGCCAG
ATGGTAAGCCCTCCCGTATCGTAGTTATCTACACGACGGGGAGTCAGGCAACTATGGATGAACGAAATAG
ACAGATCGCTGAGATAGGTGCCTCACTGATTAAGCATTGGTAACTGTCAGACCAAGTTTACTCATATATA
CTTTAGATTGATTTAAAACTTCATTTTTAATTTAAAAGGATCTAGGTGAAGATCCTTTTTGATAATCTCA
TGACCAAAATCCCTTAACGTGAGTTTTCGTTCCACTGAGCGTCAGACCCCGTAGAAAAGATCAAAGGATC
TTCTTGAGATCCTTTTTTTCTGCGCGTAATCTGCTGCTTGCAAACAAAAAAACCACCGCTACCAGCGGTG
GTTTGTTTGCCGGATCAAGAGCTACCAACTCTTTTTCCGAAGGTAACTGGCTTCAGCAGAGCGCAGATAC
CAAATACTGTCCTTCTAGTGTAGCCGTAGTTAGGCCACCACTTCAAGAACTCTGTAGCACCGCCTACATA
CCTCGCTCTGCTAATCCTGTTACCAGTGGCTGCTGCCAGTGGCGATAAGTCGTGTCTTACCGGGTTGGAC
TCAAGACGATAGTTACCGGATAAGGCGCAGCGGTCGGGCTGAACGGGGGGTTCGTGCACACAGCCCAGCT
TGGAGCGAACGACCTACACCGAACTGAGATACCTACAGCGTGAGCTATGAGAAAGCGCCACGCTTCCCGA
AGGGAGAAAGGCGGACAGGTATCCGGTAAGCGGCAGGGTCGGAACAGGAGAGCGCACGAGGGAGCTTCCA
GGGGGAAACGCCTGGTATCTTTATAGTCCTGTCGGGTTTCGCCACCTCTGACTTGAGCGTCGATTTTTGT
GATGCTCGTCAGGGGGGCGGAGCCTATGGAAAAACGCCAGCAACGCGGCCTTTTTACGGTTCCTGGCCTT
TTGCTGGCCTTTTGCTCACATGT
