Features (pLannotate 1.2.2; 28 found; start..end, strand, type, name):
     12..39      +  repeat_region  AAV2 ITR (fragment): inverted terminal repeat of adeno-associated virus serotype 2 inverted
     68..95      +  repeat_region  AAV2 ITR (fragment): inverted terminal repeat of adeno-associated virus serotype 2 inverted
   1721..1754    +  protein_bind   lox2272: Cre-mediated recombination occurs in the 8-bp core sequence (GGATACTT). lox2272 sites are compatible with each other, but incompatible with loxP or loxN sites (Lee and Saito, 1988). Cre recombinase
   1755..1804    -  intron         β-globin intron (fragment): internally truncated intron from human β-globin
   1805..1838    +  protein_bind   loxP: Cre-mediated recombination occurs in the 8-bp core sequence (GCATACAT). Cre recombinase
   1898..2030    +  intron         chimeric intron: chimera between introns from human β-globin and immunoglobulin heavy chain genes
   2075..2093    +  promoter       T7 promoter: promoter for bacteriophage T7 RNA polymerase
   2099..2117    +  promoter       SP6 promoter: promoter for bacteriophage SP6 RNA polymerase
   2167..2187    +  CDS            FLAG (fragment): FLAG® epitope tag, followed by an enterokinase cleavage site
   2578..2630    +  CDS            3xFLAG (fragment): three tandem FLAG® epitope tags, followed by an enterokinase cleavage site
   2734..2754    +  CDS            TEV site: tobacco etch virus (TEV) protease recognition and cleavage site
   2764..3477    +  CDS            mVenus: mVenus is a basic (constitutively fluorescent) yellow fluorescent protein published in 2006, derived from Aequorea victoria. It is reported to be a rapidly-maturing monomer with moderate acid sensitivity.
   3481..3501    +  CDS            SV40 NLS: nuclear localization signal of SV40 (simian virus 40) large T antigen
   3520..3648    +  CDS            d2EYFP (fragment): EYFP destabilized by residues 422-461 of mouse ornithine decarboxylase, giving an in vivo half-life of ~2 hours mammalian codon-optimized
   3661..3694    -  protein_bind   lox2272: Cre-mediated recombination occurs in the 8-bp core sequence (GGATACTT). lox2272 sites are compatible with each other, but incompatible with loxP or loxN sites (Lee and Saito, 1988). Cre recombinase
   3695..3744    -  intron         β-globin intron (fragment): internally truncated intron from human β-globin
   3745..3778    -  protein_bind   loxP: Cre-mediated recombination occurs in the 8-bp core sequence (GCATACAT). Cre recombinase
   3779..3803    +  misc_feature   MCS (fragment): pBluescript multiple cloning site
   3803..4391    +  misc_feature   WPRE: woodchuck hepatitis virus posttranscriptional regulatory element
   4423..4899    +  polyA_signal   hGH poly(A) signal: human growth hormone polyadenylation signal
   4939..5079    +  repeat_region  AAV2 ITR: inverted terminal repeat of adeno-associated virus serotype 2 inverted
   5084..5135    -  misc_feature   bom (fragment): basis of mobility region from pBR322
   5154..5609    +  rep_origin     f1 ori (sequence partly withheld): f1 bacteriophage origin of replication; arrow indicates direction of (+) strand synthesis
   5610..5659    -  misc_feature   bom (fragment): basis of mobility region from pBR322
   5761..5796    -  CDS            rop (fragment): Rop protein, which maintains plasmids at low copy number; rop
   5891..5995    +  promoter       AmpR promoter: bla
   5996..6856    +  CDS            AmpR: β-lactamase; bla; confers resistance to ampicillin, carbenicillin, and related antibiotics
   7027..7615    +  rep_origin     ori: high-copy-number ColE1/pMB1/pBR322/pUC origin of replication
>Addgene plasmid #110054 | AAV-P(Cry1)-forward-intron336-Venus-NLS-D2 | addgene full sequence | sequence record 210742 | Addgene Partial NGS Result
CCTGCAGGCAGCTGCGCGCTCGCTCGCTCACTGAGGCCGCCCGGGCGTCGGGCGACCTTTGGTCGCCCGG
CCTCAGTGAGCGAGCGAGCGCGCAGAGAGGGAGTGGCCAACTCCATCACTAGGGGTTCCTGCGGCCGCAC
CGTGTAAAGATGCACATGTGGCCCTGTGTTCTCATTAGACTTCAATTGCTTTGATAAAACATCATGAGCA
AAAGCAACTTGGCCAGGAAGGAAGGGGTTTGTTGCCGTTTACAGTTAATAATCCATCGTGGGGAGAAGTC
AGGGCAGAAATTCAAAGCAGAAACCTGGAGATAGAGGGCTGAAGCAGAAGCCATGGAGGAAAGCCGTTTT
GGTTCCCTGTGGCTTCCTCAGCCTGCTTCCATATACAACCCGCCTAGGGCTACCAGCCTAATGGTGGCGC
CACACACACTGGTCGGGTCCTTCCACATCACTCATTAATCAAGAAAGTGCCCAGACTTCCCTACAGGCAA
CCTGATGGAAGTCTTTACTACAATTAAGGTTCCTCTTCCCATTTAACTTCAGTTGAAGAAAAAAAAAAAA
AAAAAAAAAAAAAGCAAAGCAAAAAGCCCAAAAACCTAATCAAAATACCTTCTAAACTACACTTCATGTA
ATAGATTAGAGTTGATAAATTGACGATGTATCTACAGTATTATGAAATGCTGAATATCTGAGATCGGACC
TGTCTTCTCCAGAGCTTGGGCAAAGGTGCCCGCCCCAAACAGTAAAAAAGGCTAACGGCGTGATTTCTGC
TCCTTTCAGAGCAGGGGACTCCGATTAACACCTGATTGAAGCTGGGTGAGAGGCAGGACTGTGCCTCGGT
TGCCTCTCACCCAGCCCAGCAATAACTCTCAGGGCACACGGAACTGGCTTCAGACCTTCCACACAACCCA
TAGGAAGAGCCCTGGGCGCGCTCCCGCGTCCTAGCCTCTTCTCTTCCACCGCGAGAGCGCAGCGCACGCG
CGCCGTGCCCGGCAGAGCGCGCGCCCGCGAGCTCCCCGCAGCCCCGTGCTCATCCGGGTCCCCGCGAGCC
TCGGCCAATGGAGGCGGCTCCCGGCCCCGGGAGCAGAACTATGCCTCCTCCCCCTTCTCGCGGCCTGTGG
CCCCCGCGAGCGGCCTGGGGCTCAGGAGACCCGCAGAGGCTGCGAGTCCGGATCCCACGCGAGAACTCAG
GTCGTGAGCGCCCAGCGATCGCAACCGGTCCCGAAGCACCGGGCGCGGCGGCGCACGCGGGGGTCTGAGC
CAGTGTAGTAAACACACTTCAGAAACGTGAGGTGCCGGTGGTCACGTGGGGTGCATGCCGCCCAATGAGA
AGCCGGGGGCGGGGCGGAGGCCGCTGACGCGGCGGAGTCACCCGGGCAGCCTCGGGACCGGTGACCGGCA
GGCGAGCGTCCCGCGGCCTGGAGCTCTAGCCCGCGCTCTCCGAGCTCGCTGCCCACTCCGGGACGCACAG
GCCGCGTCGCGCGGAGGCCGCGTGAGCTCGTGTCCGTTCGTGGAGGCCGCCTCGGGCGCGCCACCGTCTT
CTCGCGGGTCGCCTCGGTTGGGCGAGGTTTCCGTGACGAGCCTCCCGGGGCTGCTGCGACCAGCCCGGGC
CGTCGTGGCGGCTCGGGCCCCGCGCGCTCGCTTGCGCTCCGGGGGTCTCAGGCCCTGGAAGGTATGCGTG
TCCTCCGGACGAGATCTGCGATCTAAGTGTCGACTCCGGAATAACTTCGTATAGGATACTTTATACGAAG
TTATGCAGAATGGTAGCTGGATTGTAGCTGCTATTAGCAATATGAAACCTCTTAATAACTTCGTATAGCA
TACATTATACGAAGTTATGGCTGCAGTAACTATAACGGTCCTAAGGTAGCGAAAGTTGGTCGTGAGGCAC
TGGGCAGGTAAGTATCAAGGTTACAAGACAGGTTTAAGGAGACCAATAGAAACTGGGCTTGTCGAGACAG
AGAAGACTCTTGCGTTTCTGATAGGCACCTATTGGTCTTACTGACATCCACTTTGCCTTTCTCTCCACAG
GTGTCCACTCCCAGTTCAATTACAGCTCTTAAGGCTAGAGTACTTAATACGACTCACTATAGGCTAGCAT
TTAGGTGACACTATAGAATACAAGCTACTTGTTCTTTTTGCACTCGAAGGAGAGGCCACCATGGACTACA
AGGATGACGATGACAAGAATTACCCTGTTATCCCTAATCGAGATGGTTGTTATGACACAGTGTAGAAACT
ATGGCATAGGACAGATGACTGTGTTATATGAATTCATAATGTCTTGTTTTCAGTAGCAGTGGGATTATGT
TGTATCTTGCCATTGCCTTTTTCAGACTATTTTATAGACAGAACTAGAAATACTAGTTATATAAGCTGTC
CTAGCACAGACTAGAAAGTAGGTCATTGTGATGGGAGTATGCTAAACCACCCACTGGTTGCTATAGCGAT
GACCTACTTTAGAAACTATTTCTGTTGATTCATGTTGAAATCATCTTTTGGAAGTGGCATAAGGAAGTTA
CTACATGTACGTTTTTATAGTAGTAAAAGGTAGAGCTGTCAAGAGGTACCCACCATGGACTACAAAGACC
ATGACGGTGATTATAAAGATCATGACATCGACTACAAGGACGATGACGATAAGGGTGGAGCGGCCGCAGC
TAGCGGCCTGAACGATATTTTCGAAGCTCAGAAAATAGAGTGGCATGAGGGATCGGCAGGCGGTTCAGGA
TCCGAAAACCTGTATTTTCAGGGCCCTGCAGGTGTGAGCAAGGGCGAGGAGCTGTTCACCGGGGTGGTGC
CCATCCTGGTCGAGCTGGACGGCGACGTAAACGGCCACAAGTTCAGCGTGTCCGGCGAGGGCGAGGGCGA
TGCCACCTACGGCAAGCTGACCCTGAAGTTGATCTGCACCACCGGCAAGCTGCCCGTGCCCTGGCCCACC
CTCGTGACCACCCTCGGCTACGGCCTGCAGTGCTTCGCCCGCTACCCCGACCACATGAAGCAGCACGACT
TCTTCAAGTCCGCCATGCCCGAAGGCTACGTCCAGGAGCGCACCATCTTCTTCAAGGACGACGGCAACTA
CAAGACCCGCGCCGAGGTGAAGTTCGAGGGCGACACCCTGGTGAACCGCATCGAGCTGAAGGGCATCGAC
TTCAAGGAGGACGGCAACATCCTGGGGCACAAGCTGGAGTACAACTACAACAGCCACAACGTCTATATCA
CCGCCGACAAGCAGAAGAACGGCATCAAGGCAAACTTCAAGATCCGCCACAACATCGAGGACGGCGGCGT
GCAGCTCGCCGACCACTACCAGCAGAACACCCCCATCGGCGACGGCCCCGTGCTGCTGCCCGACAACCAC
TACCTGAGCTACCAGTCCAAACTGAGCAAAGACCCCAACGAGAAGCGCGATCACATGGTCCTGCTGGAGT
TCGTGACCGCCGCCGGGATCACTCTCGGCATGGACGAGCTGTACAAGCCTCCAAAAAAGAAGAGAAAGGT
AGAAGACCCCGTGAATTCTAAGCTTAGCCATGGCTTCCCGCCGGAGGTGGAGGAGCAGGATGATGGCACG
CTGCCCATGTCTTGTGCCCAGGAGAGCGGGATGGACCGTCACCCTGCAGCCTGTGCTTCTGCTAGGATCA
ATGTGTAGGGATCCGCTAGCATAACTTCGTATAAAGTATCCTATACGAAGTTATTTGCCTTAACCCAGAA
ATTATCACTGTTATTCTTTAGAATGGTGCAAAGAATAACTTCGTATAATGTATGCTATACGAAGTTATGA
ATTCGATATCAAGCTTATCGATAATCAACCTCTGGATTACAAAATTTGTGAAAGATTGACTGGTATTCTT
AACTATGTTGCTCCTTTTACGCTATGTGGATACGCTGCTTTAATGCCTTTGTATCATGCTATTGCTTCCC
GTATGGCTTTCATTTTCTCCTCCTTGTATAAATCCTGGTTGCTGTCTCTTTATGAGGAGTTGTGGCCCGT
TGTCAGGCAACGTGGCGTGGTGTGCACTGTGTTTGCTGACGCAACCCCCACTGGTTGGGGCATTGCCACC
ACCTGTCAGCTCCTTTCCGGGACTTTCGCTTTCCCCCTCCCTATTGCCACGGCGGAACTCATCGCCGCCT
GCCTTGCCCGCTGCTGGACAGGGGCTCGGCTGTTGGGCACTGACAATTCCGTGGTGTTGTCGGGGAAATC
ATCGTCCTTTCCTTGGCTGCTCGCCTATGTTGCCACCTGGATTCTGCGCGGGACGTCCTTCTGCTACGTC
CCTTCGGCCCTCAATCCAGCGGACCTTCCTTCCCGCGGCCTGCTGCCGGCTCTGCGGCCTCTTCCGCGTC
TTCGCCTTCGCCCTCAGACGAGTCGGATCTCCCTTTGGGCCGCCTCCCCGCATCGATACCGAGCGCTGCT
CGAGAGATCTACGGGTGGCATCCCTGTGACCCCTCCCCAGTGCCTCTCCTGGCCCTGGAAGTTGCCACTC
CAGTGCCCACCAGCCTTGTCCTAATAAAATTAAGTTGCATCATTTTGTCTGACTAGGTGTCCTTCTATAA
TATTATGGGGTGGAGGGGGGTGGTATGGAGCAAGGGGCAAGTTGGGAAGACAACCTGTAGGGCCTGCGGG
GTCTATTGGGAACCAAGCTGGAGTGCAGTGGCACAATCTTGGCTCACTGCAATCTCCGCCTCCTGGGTTC
AAGCGATTCTCCTGCCTCAGCCTCCCGAGTTGTTGGGATTCCAGGCATGCATGACCAGGCTCAGCTAATT
TTTGTTTTTTTGGTAGAGACGGGGTTTCACCATATTGGCCAGGCTGGTCTCCAACTCCTAATCTCAGGTG
ATCTACCCACCTTGGCCTCCCAAATTGCTGGGATTACAGGCGTGAACCACTGCTCCCTTCCCTGTCCTTC
TGATTTTGTAGGTAACCACGTGCGGACCGAGCGGCCGCAGGAACCCCTAGTGATGGAGTTGGCCACTCCC
TCTCTGCGCGCTCGCTCGCTCACTGAGGCCGGGCGACCAAAGGTCGCCCGACGCCCGGGCTTTGCCCGGG
CGGCCTCAGTGAGCGAGCGAGCGCGCAGCTGCCTGCAGGGGCGCCTGATGCGGTATTTTCTCCTTACGCA
TCTGTGCGGTATTTCACACCGCATA
[95 nt withheld, positions 5136-5230]
T
[46 nt withheld, positions 5232-5277]
C
[141 nt withheld, positions 5279-5419]
CCTTTGACGTTGGAGTCCACGTTCTTT
[37 nt withheld, positions 5447-5483]
ACTCTATCTCGGGCTATTCTTTTGATTTATAAGGGATTTTGCCGATTTCGGTCTATTGGTTAAAAAATGA
GCTGATTTAACAAAAATTTAACGCGAATTTTAACAAAATATTAACGTTTACAATTTTATGGTGCACTCTC
AGTACAATCTGCTCTGATGCCGCATAGTTAAGCCAGCCCCGACACCCGCCAACACCCGCTGACGCGCCCT
GACGGGCTTGTCTGCTCCCGGCATCCGCTTACAGACAAGCTGTGACCGTCTCCGGGAGCTGCATGTGTCA
GAGGTTTTCACCGTCATCACCGAAACGCGCGAGACGAAAGGGCCTCGTGATACGCCTATTTTTATAGGTT
AATGTCATGATAATAATGGTTTCTTAGACGTCAGGTGGCACTTTTCGGGGAAATGTGCGCGGAACCCCTA
TTTGTTTATTTTTCTAAATACATTCAAATATGTATCCGCTCATGAGACAATAACCCTGATAAATGCTTCA
ATAATATTGAAAAAGGAAGAGTATGAGTATTCAACATTTCCGTGTCGCCCTTATTCCCTTTTTTGCGGCA
TTTTGCCTTCCTGTTTTTGCTCACCCAGAAACGCTGGTGAAAGTAAAAGATGCTGAAGATCAGTTGGGTG
CACGAGTGGGTTACATCGAACTGGATCTCAACAGCGGTAAGATCCTTGAGAGTTTTCGCCCCGAAGAACG
TTTTCCAATGATGAGCACTTTTAAAGTTCTGCTATGTGGCGCGGTATTATCCCGTATTGACGCCGGGCAA
GAGCAACTCGGTCGCCGCATACACTATTCTCAGAATGACTTGGTTGAGTACTCACCAGTCACAGAAAAGC
ATCTTACGGATGGCATGACAGTAAGAGAATTATGCAGTGCTGCCATAACCATGAGTGATAACACTGCGGC
CAACTTACTTCTGACAACGATCGGAGGACCGAAGGAGCTAACCGCTTTTTTGCACAACATGGGGGATCAT
GTAACTCGCCTTGATCGTTGGGAACCGGAGCTGAATGAAGCCATACCAAACGACGAGCGTGACACCACGA
TGCCTGTAGCAATGGCAACAACGTTGCGCAAACTATTAACTGGCGAACTACTTACTCTAGCTTCCCGGCA
ACAATTAATAGACTGGATGGAGGCGGATAAAGTTGCAGGACCACTTCTGCGCTCGGCCCTTCCGGCTGGC
TGGTTTATTGCTGATAAATCTGGAGCCGGTGAGCGTGGGTCTCGCGGTATCATTGCAGCACTGGGGCCAG
ATGGTAAGCCCTCCCGTATCGTAGTTATCTACACGACGGGGAGTCAGGCAACTATGGATGAACGAAATAG
ACAGATCGCTGAGATAGGTGCCTCACTGATTAAGCATTGGTAACTGTCAGACCAAGTTTACTCATATATA
CTTTAGATTGATTTAAAACTTCATTTTTAATTTAAAAGGATCTAGGTGAAGATCCTTTTTGATAATCTCA
TGACCAAAATCCCTTAACGTGAGTTTTCGTTCCACTGAGCGTCAGACCCCGTAGAAAAGATCAAAGGATC
TTCTTGAGATCCTTTTTTTCTGCGCGTAATCTGCTGCTTGCAAACAAAAAAACCACCGCTACCAGCGGTG
GTTTGTTTGCCGGATCAAGAGCTACCAACTCTTTTTCCGAAGGTAACTGGCTTCAGCAGAGCGCAGATAC
CAAATACTGTTCTTCTAGTGTAGCCGTAGTTAGGCCACCACTTCAAGAACTCTGTAGCACCGCCTACATA
CCTCGCTCTGCTAATCCTGTTACCAGTGGCTGCTGCCAGTGGCGATAAGTCGTGTCTTACCGGGTTGGAC
TCAAGACGATAGTTACCGGATAAGGCGCAGCGGTCGGGCTGAACGGGGGGTTCGTGCACACAGCCCAGCT
TGGAGCGAACGACCTACACCGAACTGAGATACCTACAGCGTGAGCTATGAGAAAGCGCCACGCTTCCCGA
AGGGAGAAAGGCGGACAGGTATCCGGTAAGCGGCAGGGTCGGAACAGGAGAGCGCACGAGGGAGCTTCCA
GGGGGAAACGCCTGGTATCTTTATAGTCCTGTCGGGTTTCGCCACCTCTGACTTGAGCGTCGATTTTTGT
GATGCTCGTCAGGGGGGCGGAGCCTATGGAAAAACGCCAGCAACGCGGCCTTTTTACGGTTCCTGGCCTT
TTGCTGGCCTTTTGCTCACATGT
